Addgene plasmid #237662: PB_TetON_EGFP-NPM1-KS
Purpose: For integration of EGFP-NPM1-KS
Depositing lab: Denes Hnisz. Depositing organization: Max Planck Institute for Molecular Genetics. Publication: Probing condensate microenvironments with a micropeptide killswitch. Zhang Y, Stoppelkamp I, Fernandez-Pernas P, Allram M, Charman M, Magalhaes AP, Piedavent-Salomon M, Sommer G, Sung YC, Meyer K, Grams N, Halko E, Dongre S, Meierhofer D, Malszycki M, Ilik IA, Aktas T, Kraushar ML, Vastenhouw N, Weitzman MD, Grebien F, Niskanen H, Hnisz D. Nature. 2025 Jun 4. doi: 10.1038/s41586-025-09141-5. PubMed 40468084.
Backbone
  Vector backbone: PB-TetON
  Vector type: Mammalian Expression
Growth in bacteria
  Bacterial resistance: Ampicillin, 100 μg/mL
  Growth temperature: 37°C
  Growth strain: DH5alpha
  Copy number: High Copy
Gene/Insert
  Gene/Insert name: NPM1-KS
  Species: H. sapiens (human)
  Entrez Gene: NPM1 (a.k.a. B23, NPM)
  Tag / fusion protein: EGFP (N terminal on insert)
  Cloning method: Gibson Cloning
Terms and licenses: Academic/Nonprofit Terms; Industry Terms: Not Available to Industry
How to cite: PB_TetON_EGFP-NPM1-KS was a gift from Denes Hnisz (Addgene plasmid # 237662 ; http://n2t.net/addgene:237662 ; RRID:Addgene_237662)
