[The description below was written by a language model from this plasmid's Addgene catalogue record and pLannotate feature annotations shown in this document.]
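Description:
PB_TetON_EGFP-NPM1-KS is a mammalian expression plasmid built on the PB-TetON backbone and intended, according to the record, for integration of a doxycycline-inducible EGFP-NPM1-KS transgene into host cells. The "PB" name suggests a piggyBac transposon design, but the automated feature table does not annotate transposon terminal repeats, so their positions cannot be confirmed from it. In bacteria the plasmid is maintained at high copy through a ColE1/pUC-type origin and selected with ampicillin via the β-lactamase gene. An f1 origin and remnants of a lac promoter/lacZα cloning region are also present. The short phage lambda portal protein fragments flagged on either side of the cargo are probably stuffer or incidental homology rather than functional parts.

The payload has two units. In the first, a TRE3G tetracycline-responsive promoter drives EGFP fused in frame to the N terminus of human NPM1 (nucleophosmin, an abundant nucleolar protein). The "KS" element named in the insert is not separately annotated, but presumably lies in the unannotated stretch between the NPM1 coding sequence and the downstream HSV TK polyadenylation signal. The associated publication title indicates it is a micropeptide "killswitch" used to probe condensate microenvironments. In the second unit, an EF-1α core promoter combined with an HTLV-1 LTR segment constitutively expresses a reverse tetracycline transactivator (annotated as rtTA3 with a VP16-derived activation domain), followed by a puromycin N-acetyltransferase gene and an SV40 polyadenylation signal. The short gap between the two coding sequences suggests a linked co-expression arrangement, although no linker is annotated. A single plasmid therefore supplies the inducer-responsive transactivator, puromycin selection for stable cells, and the doxycycline-switchable fluorescent NPM1-KS fusion for imaging.
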