Features (pLannotate 1.2.2; 24 found; start..end, strand, type, name):
     21..140     +  CDS            B (fragment): PORTL_LAMBD - Experimental evidence at protein level: Swiss-Prot protein existence level 1. Forms the portal vertex of the capsid (PubMed:6228056, PubMed:6232391). This portal plays critical roles in head assembly, genome packaging, neck/tail attachment, and genome ejection (Probable). The portal protein multimerizes as a single ring-shaped homododecamer arranged around a central channel (PubMed:6232391). Binds to the terminase subunits to form the packaging machine (PubMed:7799432). From Escherichia phage lambda (Bacteriophage lambda).
    658..1036    +  promoter       TRE3G promoter: 3rd-generation Tet-responsive promoter that can be activated by binding of Tet-On® 3G
   1049..1765    +  CDS            EGFP: EGFP is a basic (constitutively fluorescent) green fluorescent protein published in 1996, derived from Aequorea victoria. It is reported to be a rapidly-maturing weak dimer with moderate acid sensitivity.
   1766..2647    +  CDS            NPM1: NPM_HUMAN - Also known as NPM. Experimental evidence at protein level: Swiss-Prot protein existence level 1. Involved in diverse cellular processes such as ribosome biogenesis, centrosome duplication, protein chaperoning, histone assembly, cell proliferation, and regulation of tumor suppressors p53/TP53 and ARF. Binds ribosome presumably to drive ribosome nuclear export. Associated with nucleolar ribonucleoprotein structures and bind single-stranded nucleic acids. Acts as a chaperonin for the core histones H3, H2B and H4. Stimulates APEX1 endonuclease activity on apurinic/apyrimidinic (AP) dou
   2835..2883    +  polyA_signal   HSV TK poly(A) signal: herpes simplex virus thymidine kinase polyadenylation signal (Cole and Stacy, 1985)
   2974..2990    -  polyA_signal   bGH poly(A) signal (fragment): bovine growth hormone polyadenylation signal
   3114..3325    +  promoter       EF-1α core promoter: core promoter for human elongation factor EF-1α
   3338..3606    +  LTR            5' LTR (truncated): truncated 5' long terminal repeat (LTR) from human T-cell leukemia virus (HTLV) type 1
   3640..4337    +  CDS            rtTA3 (fragment): reverse tetracycline transactivator 3 activates expression from Tet-responsive promoters in the presence of doxycycline
   4267..4377    +  CDS            VP48: 3 tandem repeats of the minimal activation domain of herpes simplex virus VP16 (Cheng et al., 2013)
   4438..5037    +  CDS            PuroR: puromycin N-acetyltransferase; pac from Streptomyces alboniger; confers resistance to puromycin
   5038..5065    +  misc_feature   WPRE (fragment): woodchuck hepatitis virus posttranscriptional regulatory element
   5070..5191    +  polyA_signal   SV40 poly(A) signal: SV40 polyadenylation signal
   5209..5301    +  ncRNA          G-CSF SLDE: Accession: RF00183 - G-CSF factor stem-loop destabilising element (SLDE)
   5998..6465    +  CDS            B (fragment): PORTL_LAMBD - Experimental evidence at protein level: Swiss-Prot protein existence level 1. Forms the portal vertex of the capsid (PubMed:6228056, PubMed:6232391). This portal plays critical roles in head assembly, genome packaging, neck/tail attachment, and genome ejection (Probable). The portal protein multimerizes as a single ring-shaped homododecamer arranged around a central channel (PubMed:6232391). Binds to the terminase subunits to form the packaging machine (PubMed:7799432). From Escherichia phage lambda (Bacteriophage lambda).
   6503..6519    -  protein_bind   lac operator: The lac repressor binds to the lac operator to inhibit transcription in E. coli. This inhibition can be relieved by adding lactose or isopropyl-β-D-thiogalactopyranoside (IPTG). lac repressor encoded by lacI
   6527..6557    -  promoter       lac promoter: promoter for the E. coli lac operon
   6572..6593    -  protein_bind   CAP binding site: CAP binding activates transcription in the presence of cAMP. E. coli catabolite activator protein
   6606..6698    -  CDS            lacI (fragment): lac repressor; lacI; The lac repressor binds to the lac operator to inhibit transcription in E. coli. This inhibition can be relieved by adding lactose or isopropyl-β-D-thiogalactopyranoside (IPTG).
   6881..7469    -  rep_origin     ori: high-copy-number ColE1/pMB1/pBR322/pUC origin of replication
   7640..8500    -  CDS            AmpR: β-lactamase; bla; confers resistance to ampicillin, carbenicillin, and related antibiotics
   8501..8605    -  promoter       AmpR promoter: bla
   8658..9086    -  rep_origin     f1 ori (sequence partly withheld): f1 bacteriophage origin of replication; arrow indicates direction of (+) strand synthesis
   9091..19      -  CDS            lacZα (fragment) (across the origin): LacZα fragment of β-galactosidase; lacZ fragment
>Addgene plasmid #237662 | PB_TetON_EGFP-NPM1-KS | addgene full sequence | sequence record 472215 | Addgene NGS Result
GTAAAACGACGGCCAGTGAGCGCGCCTCGTTCATTCACGTTTTTGAACCCGTGGAGGACGGGCAGACTCG
CGGTGCAAATGTGTTTTACAGCGTGATGGAGCAGATGAAGATGCTCGACACGCTGCAGAACACGCAGCTA
GATTAACCCTAGAAAGATAATCATATTGTGACGTACGTTAAAGATAATCATGTGTAAAATTGACGCATGT
GTTTTATCGGTCTGTATATCGAGGTTTATTTATTAATTTGAATAGATATTAAGTTTTATTATATTTACAC
TTACATACTAATAATAAATTCAACAAACAATTTATTTATGTTTATTTATTTATTAAAAAAAACAAAAACT
CAAAATTTCTTCTATAAAGTAACAAAACTTTTATGAGGGACAGCCCCCCCCCAAAGCCCCCAGGGATGTA
ATTACGTCCCTCCCCCGCTAGGGGGCAGCAGCGAGCCGCCCGGGGCTCCGCTCCGGTCCGGCGCTCCCCC
CGCATCCCCGAGCCGGCAGCGTGCGGGGACAGCCCGGGCACGGGGAAGGTGGCACGGGATCGCTTTCCTC
TGAACGCTTCTCGCTGCTCTTTGAGCCTGCAGACACCTGGGGGGATACGGGGAAAAGGCCTCCACGGCCA
CTAGTCTTTCGTCTTCAAGAATTCCTCGAGTTTACTCCCTATCAGTGATAGAGAACGTATGAAGAGTTTA
CTCCCTATCAGTGATAGAGAACGTATGCAGACTTTACTCCCTATCAGTGATAGAGAACGTATAAGGAGTT
TACTCCCTATCAGTGATAGAGAACGTATGACCAGTTTACTCCCTATCAGTGATAGAGAACGTATCTACAG
TTTACTCCCTATCAGTGATAGAGAACGTATATCCAGTTTACTCCCTATCAGTGATAGAGAACGTATAAGC
TTTAGGCGTGTACGGTGGGCGCCTATAAAAGCAGAGCTCGTTTAGTGAACCGTCAGATCGCCTGGAGCAA
TTCCACAACACTTTTGTCTTATACCAACTTTCCGTACCACTTCCTACCCTCGTAAAGGTCTAGAGACCAT
GGTGAGCAAGGGCGAGGAGCTGTTCACCGGGGTGGTGCCCATCCTGGTCGAGCTGGACGGCGACGTAAAC
GGCCACAAGTTCAGCGTGTCCGGCGAGGGCGAGGGCGATGCCACCTACGGCAAGCTGACCCTGAAGTTCA
TCTGCACCACCGGCAAGCTGCCCGTGCCCTGGCCCACCCTCGTGACCACCCTGACCTACGGCGTGCAGTG
CTTCAGCCGCTACCCCGACCACATGAAGCAGCACGACTTCTTCAAGTCCGCCATGCCCGAAGGCTACGTC
CAGGAGCGCACCATCTTCTTCAAGGACGACGGCAACTACAAGACCCGCGCCGAGGTGAAGTTCGAGGGCG
ACACCCTGGTGAACCGCATCGAGCTGAAGGGCATCGACTTCAAGGAGGACGGCAACATCCTGGGGCACAA
GCTGGAGTACAACTACAACAGCCACAACGTCTATATCATGGCCGACAAGCAGAAGAACGGCATCAAGGTG
AACTTCAAGATCCGCCACAACATCGAGGACGGCAGCGTGCAGCTCGCCGACCACTACCAGCAGAACACCC
CCATCGGCGACGGCCCCGTGCTGCTGCCCGACAACCACTACCTGAGCACCCAGTCCGCCCTGAGCAAAGA
CCCCAACGAGAAGCGCGATCACATGGTCCTGCTGGAGTTCGTGACCGCCGCCGGGATCACTCTCGGCATG
GACGAGCTGTACAAGATGGAAGATTCGATGGACATGGACATGAGCCCCCTGAGGCCCCAGAACTATCTTT
TCGGTTGTGAACTAAAGGCCGACAAAGATTATCACTTTAAGGTGGATAATGATGAAAATGAGCACCAGTT
ATCTTTAAGAACGGTCAGTTTAGGGGCTGGTGCAAAGGATGAGTTGCACATTGTTGAAGCAGAGGCAATG
AATTACGAAGGCAGTCCAATTAAAGTAACACTGGCAACTTTGAAAATGTCTGTACAGCCAACGGTTTCCC
TTGGGGGCTTTGAAATAACACCACCAGTGGTCTTAAGGTTGAAGTGTGGTTCAGGGCCAGTGCATATTAG
TGGACAGCACTTAGTAGCTGTGGAGGAAGATGCAGAGTCAGAAGATGAAGAGGAGGAGGATGTGAAACTC
TTAAGTATATCTGGAAAGCGGTCTGCCCCTGGAGGTGGTAGCAAGGTTCCACAGAAAAAAGTAAAACTTG
CTGCTGATGAAGATGATGACGATGATGATGAAGAGGATGATGATGAAGATGATGATGATGATGATTTTGA
TGATGAGGAAGCTGAAGAAAAAGCGCCAGTGAAGAAATCTATACGAGATACTCCAGCCAAAAATGCACAA
AAGTCAAATCAGAATGGAAAAGACTCAAAACCATCATCAACACCAAGATCAAAAGGACAAGAATCCTTCA
AGAAACAGGAAAAAACTCCTAAAACACCAAAAGGACCTAGTTCTGTAGAAGACATTAAAGCAAAAATGCA
AGCAAGTATAGAAAAAGGTGGTTCTCTTCCCAAAGTGGAAGCCAAATTCATCAATTATGTGAAGAATTGC
TTCCGGATGACTGACCAAGAGGCTATTCAAGATCTCTGGCAGTGGAGGAAGTCTCTTATGATGATGATGA
ATAAGTTGGTTCTAGCGCAGTTCTTCTTCTCCTGTCTATGAAAGACCGGTTGACCGGTTAGTAATGAGTT
TAAACGGGGGAGGAAGACCGGTTGACCGGTTAGTAATGAGTTTAAACGGGGGAGGCTAACTGAAACACGG
AAGGAGACAATACCGGAAGGAACCCGCGCTATGACGGCAATAAAAAGACAGAATAAAACGCACGGGTGTT
GGGTCGTTTGTTCATAAACGCGGGGTTCGGTCCCAGGGCTGGCACTCTGTCGATACCCCACCGAGACCCC
ATTGGGGCCAATACGCCCGCGTTTCTTCCTTTTCCCCACCCCACCCCCCAAGTTCGGGTGAAGGCCCAGG
GCTCGCAGCCAACGTCGGGGCGGCAGGCCCTGCCATAGCAGATCTGCGAAATCGGATCCAGCTGAATCTA
AGTGGATCTGCGATCGCTCCGGTGCCCGTCAGTGGGCAGAGCGCACATCGCCCACAGTCCCCGAGAAGTT
GGGGGGAGGGGTCGGCAATTGAACGGGTGCCTAGAGAAGGTGGCGCGGGGTAAACTGGGAAAGTGATGTC
GTGTACTGGCTCCGCCTTTTTCCCGAGGGTGGGGGAGAACCGTATATAAGTGCAGTAGTCGCCGTGAACG
TTCTTTTTCGCAACGGGTTTGCCGCCAGAACACAGCTGAAGCTTCGAGGGGCTCGCATCTCTCCTTCACG
CGCCCGCCGCCCTACCTGAGGCCGCCATCCACGCCGGTTGAGTCGCGTTCTGCCGCCTCCCGCCTGTGGT
GCCTCCTGAACTGCGTCCGCCGTCTAGGTAAGTTTAAAGCTCAGGTCGAGACCGGGCCTTTGTCCGGCGC
TCCCTTGGAGCCTACCTAGACTCAGCCGGCTCTCCACGCTTTGCCTGACCCTGCTTGCTCAACTCTACGT
CTTTGTTTCGTTTTCTGTTCTGCGCCGTTACAGATCTAAGCTGTGACCGGCGCCTACTCTAGAGCCGCCA
TGTCTAGACTGGACAAGAGCAAAGTCATAAACTCTGCTCTGGAATTACTCAATGGAGTCGGTATCGAAGG
CCTGACGACAAGGAAACTCGCTCAAAAGCTGGGAGTTGAGCAGCCTACCCTGTACTGGCACGTGAAGAAC
AAGCGGGCCCTGCTCGATGCCCTGCCAATCGAGATGCTGGACAGGCATCATACCCACTCCTGCCCCCTGG
AAGGCGAGTCATGGCAAGACTTTCTGCGGAACAACGCCAAGTCATACCGCTGTGCTCTCCTCTCACATCG
CGACGGGGCTAAAGTGCATCTCGGCACCCGCCCAACAGAGAAACAGTACGAAACCCTGGAAAATCAGCTC
GCGTTCCTGTGTCAGCAAGGCTTCTCCCTGGAGAACGCACTGTACGCTCTGTCCGCCGTGGGCCACTTTA
CACTGGGCTGCGTATTGGAGGAACAGGAGCATCAAGTAGCAAAAGAGGAAAGAGAGACACCTACCACCGA
TTCTATGCCCCCACTTCTGAAACAAGCAATTGAGCTGTTCGACCGGCAGGGAGCCGAACCTGCCTTCCTT
TTCGGCCTGGAACTAATCATATGTGGCCTGGAGAAACAGCTAAAGTGCGAAAGCGGCGGGCCGACCGACG
CCCTTGACGATTTTGACTTAGACATGCTCCCAGCCGATGCCCTTGACGACTTTGACCTTGATATGCTGCC
TGCTGACGCTCTTGACGATTTTGACCTTGACATGCTCCCCGGGGAGGGCAGAGGAAGTCTTCTAACATGC
GGTGACGTGGAGGAGAATCCCGGCCCTATGACCGAGTACAAGCCCACGGTGCGCCTCGCCACCCGCGACG
ACGTCCCCAGGGCCGTACGCACCCTCGCCGCCGCGTTCGCCGACTACCCCGCCACGCGCCACACCGTCGA
TCCGGACCGCCACATCGAGCGGGTCACCGAGCTGCAAGAACTCTTCCTCACGCGCGTCGGGCTCGACATC
GGCAAGGTGTGGGTCGCGGACGACGGCGCCGCGGTGGCGGTCTGGACCACGCCGGAGAGCGTCGAAGCGG
GGGCGGTGTTCGCCGAGATCGGCCCGCGCATGGCCGAGTTGAGCGGTTCCCGGCTGGCCGCGCAGCAACA
GATGGAAGGCCTCCTGGCGCCGCACCGGCCCAAGGAGCCCGCGTGGTTCCTGGCCACCGTCGGCGTCTCG
CCCGACCACCAGGGCAAGGGTCTGGGCAGCGCCGTCGTGCTCCCCGGAGTGGAGGCGGCCGAGCGCGCCG
GGGTGCCCGCCTTCCTGGAGACCTCCGCGCCCCGCAACCTCCCCTTCTACGAGCGGCTCGGCTTCACCGT
CACCGCCGACGTCGAGGTGCCCGAAGGACCGCGCACCTGGTGCATGACCCGCAAGCCCGGTGCCTGAAAT
CAACCTCTGGATTACAAAATTTGTGGGTAAACTTGTTTATTGCAGCTTATAATGGTTACAAATAAAGCAA
TAGCATCACAAATTTCACAAATAAAGCATTTTTTTCACTGCATTCTAGTTGTGGTTTGTCCAAACTCATC
AATGTATCTTATCATGTCTGGAATTGACTCAAATGATGTCAATTAGTCTATCAGAAGCTCATCTGGTCTC
CCTTCCGGGGGACAAGACATCCCTGTTTAATATTTAAACAGCAGTGTTCCCAAACTGGGTTCTTATATCC
CTTGCTCTGGTCAACCAGGTTGCAGGGTTTCCTGTCCTCACAGGAACGAAGTCCCTAAAGAAACAGTGGC
AGCCAGGTTTAGCCCCGGAATTGACTGGATTCCTTTTTTAGGGCCCATTGGTATGGCTTTTTCCCCGTAT
CCCCCCAGGTGTCTGCAGGCTCAAAGAGCAGCGAGAAGCGTTCAGAGGAAAGCGATCCCGTGCCACCTTC
CCCGTGCCCGGGCTGTCCCCGCACGCTGCCGGCTCGGGGATGCGGGGGGAGCGCCGGACCGGAGCGGAGC
CCCGGGCGGCTCGCTGCTGCCCCCTAGCGGGGGAGGGACGTAATTACATCCCTGGGGGCTTTGGGGGGGG
GCTGTCCCTGATATCTATAACAAGAAAATATATATATAATAAGTTATCACGTAAGTAGAACATGAAATAA
CAATATAATTATCGTATGAGTTAAATCTTAAAAGTCACGTAAAAGATAATCATGCGTCATTTTGACTCAC
GCGGTCGTTATAGTTCAAAATCAGTGACACTTACCGCATTGACAAGCACGCCTCACGGGAGCTCCAAGCG
GCGACTGAGATGTCCTAAATGCACAGCGACGGATTCGCGCTATTTAGAAAGAGAGAGCAATATTTCAAGA
ATGCATGCGTCAATTTTACGCAGACTATCTTTCTAGGGTTAATCTAGCTGCATCAGGATCATATCGTCGG
GTCTTTTTTCCGGCTCAGTCATCGCCCAAGCTGGCGCTATCTGGGCATCGGGGAGGAAGAAGCCCGTGCC
TTTTCCCGCGAGGTTGAAGCGGCATGGAAAGAGTTTGCCGAGGATGACTGCTGCTGCATTGACGTTGAGC
GAAAACGCACGTTTACCATGATGATTCGGGAAGGTGTGGCCATGCACGCCTTTAACGGTGAACTGTTCGT
TCAGGCCACCTGGGATACCAGTTCGTCGCGGCTTTTCCGGACACAGTTCCGGATGGTCAGCCCGAAGCGC
ATCAGCAACCCGAACAATACCGGCGACAGCCGGAACTGCCGTGCCGGTGTGCAGATTAATGACAGCGGTG
CGGCGCTGGGATATTACGTCAGCGAGGACGGGTATCCTGGCTGGATGCCGCAGAAATGGACATGGATACC
CCGTGAGTTACCCGGCGGGCGCGCTTGGCGTAATCATGGTCATAGCTGTTTCCTGTGTGAAATTGTTATC
CGCTCACAATTCCACACAACATACGAGCCGGAAGCATAAAGTGTAAAGCCTGGGGTGCCTAATGAGTGAG
CTAACTCACATTAATTGCGTTGCGCTCACTGCCCGCTTTCCAGTCGGGAAACCTGTCGTGCCAGCTGCAT
TAATGAATCGGCCAACGCGCGGGGAGAGGCGGTTTGCGTATTGGGCGCTCTTCCGCTTCCTCGCTCACTG
ACTCGCTGCGCTCGGTCGTTCGGCTGCGGCGAGCGGTATCAGCTCACTCAAAGGCGGTAATACGGTTATC
CACAGAATCAGGGGATAACGCAGGAAAGAACATGTGAGCAAAAGGCCAGCAAAAGGCCAGGAACCGTAAA
AAGGCCGCGTTGCTGGCGTTTTTCCATAGGCTCCGCCCCCCTGACGAGCATCACAAAAATCGACGCTCAA
GTCAGAGGTGGCGAAACCCGACAGGACTATAAAGATACCAGGCGTTTCCCCCTGGAAGCTCCCTCGTGCG
CTCTCCTGTTCCGACCCTGCCGCTTACCGGATACCTGTCCGCCTTTCTCCCTTCGGGAAGCGTGGCGCTT
TCTCATAGCTCACGCTGTAGGTATCTCAGTTCGGTGTAGGTCGTTCGCTCCAAGCTGGGCTGTGTGCACG
AACCCCCCGTTCAGCCCGACCGCTGCGCCTTATCCGGTAACTATCGTCTTGAGTCCAACCCGGTAAGACA
CGACTTATCGCCACTGGCAGCAGCCACTGGTAACAGGATTAGCAGAGCGAGGTATGTAGGCGGTGCTACA
GAGTTCTTGAAGTGGTGGCCTAACTACGGCTACACTAGAAGAACAGTATTTGGTATCTGCGCTCTGCTGA
AGCCAGTTACCTTCGGAAAAAGAGTTGGTAGCTCTTGATCCGGCAAACAAACCACCGCTGGTAGCGGTGG
TTTTTTTGTTTGCAAGCAGCAGATTACGCGCAGAAAAAAAGGATCTCAAGAAGATCCTTTGATCTTTTCT
ACGGGGTCTGACGCTCAGTGGAACGAAAACTCACGTTAAGGGATTTTGGTCATGAGATTATCAAAAAGGA
TCTTCACCTAGATCCTTTTAAATTAAAAATGAAGTTTTAAATCAATCTAAAGTATATATGAGTAAACTTG
GTCTGACAGTTACCAATGCTTAATCAGTGAGGCACCTATCTCAGCGATCTGTCTATTTCGTTCATCCATA
GTTGCCTGACTCCCCGTCGTGTAGATAACTACGATACGGGAGGGCTTACCATCTGGCCCCAGTGCTGCAA
TGATACCGCGAGACCCACGCTCACCGGCTCCAGATTTATCAGCAATAAACCAGCCAGCCGGAAGGGCCGA
GCGCAGAAGTGGTCCTGCAACTTTATCCGCCTCCATCCAGTCTATTAATTGTTGCCGGGAAGCTAGAGTA
AGTAGTTCGCCAGTTAATAGTTTGCGCAACGTTGTTGCCATTGCTACAGGCATCGTGGTGTCACGCTCGT
CGTTTGGTATGGCTTCATTCAGCTCCGGTTCCCAACGATCAAGGCGAGTTACATGATCCCCCATGTTGTG
CAAAAAAGCGGTTAGCTCCTTCGGTCCTCCGATCGTTGTCAGAAGTAAGTTGGCCGCAGTGTTATCACTC
ATGGTTATGGCAGCACTGCATAATTCTCTTACTGTCATGCCATCCGTAAGATGCTTTTCTGTGACTGGTG
AGTACTCAACCAAGTCATTCTGAGAATAGTGTATGCGGCGACCGAGTTGCTCTTGCCCGGCGTCAATACG
GGATAATACCGCGCCACATAGCAGAACTTTAAAAGTGCTCATCATTGGAAAACGTTCTTCGGGGCGAAAA
CTCTCAAGGATCTTACCGCTGTTGAGATCCAGTTCGATGTAACCCACTCGTGCACCCAACTGATCTTCAG
CATCTTTTACTTTCACCAGCGTTTCTGGGTGAGCAAAAACAGGAAGGCAAAATGCCGCAAAAAAGGGAAT
AAGGGCGACACGGAAATGTTGAATACTCATACTCTTCCTTTTTCAATATTATTGAAGCATTTATCAGGGT
TATTGTCTCATGAGCGGATACATATTTGAATGTATTTAGAAAAATAAACAAATAGGGGTTCCGCGCACAT
TTCCCCGAAAAGTGCCACCTAAATTGTAAGCGTTAATATTTTGTTAAAATTCGCGTTAAATTTTTGTTAA
ATCAGCTCATTTTTTAACCAATAGGCCGAAATCGGCAAAATCCCTTATAAATCAAAAGAATAGACCGAGA
TAGGGT
[37 nt withheld, positions 8757-8793]
AAAGAACGTGGACTCCAACGTCAAAGG
[49 nt withheld, positions 8821-8869]
T
[91 nt withheld, positions 8871-8961]
G
[124 nt withheld, positions 8963-9086]
CCCATTCGCCATTCAGGCTGCGCAACTGTTGGGAAGGGCGATCGGTGCGGGCCTCTTCGCTATTACGCCA
GCTGGCGAAAGGGGGATGTGCTGCAAGGCGATTAAGTTGGGTAACGCCAGGGTTTTCCCAGTCACGACGT
T
